Addgene plasmid #222890: L2131-FKBP-GPA-114-10-CyOFP1
Purpose: Biosensor chain detecting rapamycin and responding with BRET. FKBP ectodomain, human Glycophorin A (GPA) scaffold, 20 GS linker, split Nanoluciferase fragment 114, 10 GS linker, CyOFP1 protein.
Depositing lab: Joshua Leonard. Depositing organization: Northwestern University. Publication: Building Synthetic Biosensors Using Red Blood Cell Proteins. Dolberg TB, Gunnels TF, Ling T, Sarnese KA, Crispino JD, Leonard JN. ACS Synth Biol. 2024 Apr 19;13(4):1273-1289. doi: 10.1021/acssynbio.3c00754. Epub 2024 Mar 27. PubMed 38536408.
Backbone
  Vector backbone: Modified pcDNA3.1/Hygro(+)
  Backbone manufacturer: Thermo Fisher
  Backbone size w/o insert (bp): 4305
  Vector type: Mammalian Expression
Growth in bacteria
  Bacterial resistance: Ampicillin, 100 μg/mL
  Growth temperature: 37°C
  Growth strain: DH5alpha
  Copy number: High Copy
Gene/Insert
  Gene/Insert name: FKBP-GPA-20GS-NanoLuc114-10GS-CyOFP1
  Species: H. sapiens (human), Synthetic
  Insert size (bp): 1783
  Promoter: CMV
  Tag / fusion protein: Myc (N terminal on insert)
  Cloning method: Restriction Enzyme; 5′ cloning site NheI (not destroyed); 3′ cloning site NotI (not destroyed)
Terms and licenses: Academic/Nonprofit Terms; Industry Terms: Not Available to Industry
Depositor comments: Please visit https://doi.org/10.1101/2023.12.16.571988 for bioRxiv preprint.
How to cite: L2131-FKBP-GPA-114-10-CyOFP1 was a gift from Joshua Leonard (Addgene plasmid # 222890 ; http://n2t.net/addgene:222890 ; RRID:Addgene_222890)
