[The description below was written by a language model from this plasmid's Addgene catalogue record and pLannotate feature annotations shown in this document.]
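Description:
L2131-FKBP-GPA-114-10-CyOFP1 is a mammalian expression plasmid built on a modified pcDNA3.1/Hygro(+) backbone. It encodes one chain of a synthetic transmembrane biosensor that detects rapamycin and reports it by bioluminescence resonance energy transfer (BRET). It is propagated in E. coli at high copy from a ColE1/pUC-type origin under ampicillin selection (AmpR with its bla promoter), and it also carries an f1 origin. An SV40 early promoter and SV40 poly(A) signal remain downstream of the expression cassette, but the feature table finds only a short ble-like fragment between them and no intact hygromycin gene. The backbone modification therefore appears to have removed a functional mammalian selection marker, which would suit the plasmid mainly to transient transfection.

The fusion gene sits between NheI and NotI sites and is driven by the CMV enhancer/promoter, with a T7 promoter just upstream and a bGH poly(A) signal for termination. The open reading frame starts with a short segment annotated as glycophorin-derived, most likely a signal peptide. According to the record, this is followed by an N-terminal Myc tag and then human FKBP12 (FKBP1A) as the extracellular ligand-binding domain. Next comes a human glycophorin A scaffold that anchors the chain in the membrane, then a 20-residue glycine-serine linker, the split NanoLuc fragment 114, a 10-residue GS linker and the long-Stokes-shift orange fluorescent protein CyOFP1. The Myc tag, linkers and NanoLuc fragment are listed in the catalogue entry but were not annotated in the feature table.

The design implies that rapamycin brings this chain together with a partner chain, which is not described here but presumably carries the complementary rapamycin-binding domain and luciferase fragment. That association would reconstitute NanoLuc, whose emission then transfers to CyOFP1. The plasmid comes from work on building biosensors from red blood cell membrane proteins.
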