Features (pLannotate 1.2.2; 24 found; start..end, strand, type, name):
     21..73      -  misc_feature   bom (fragment): basis of mobility region from pBR322
    228..607     +  enhancer       CMV enhancer: human cytomegalovirus immediate early enhancer
    608..811     +  promoter       CMV promoter: human cytomegalovirus (CMV) immediate early promoter
    807..840     +  LTR            5' LTR (truncated) (fragment): truncated 5' long terminal repeat (LTR) from HIV-1
    856..874     +  promoter       T7 promoter: promoter for bacteriophage T7 RNA polymerase
    900..956     +  CDS            GYPB (fragment): GLPB_HUMAN - Also known as GPB. Experimental evidence at protein level: Swiss-Prot protein existence level 1. This protein is a minor sialoglycoprotein in erythrocyte membranes. From Homo sapiens (Human).
    996..1319    +  CDS            FKBP1A: FKB1A_HUMAN - Also known as FKBP1, FKBP12. Experimental evidence at protein level: Swiss-Prot protein existence level 1. Keeps in an inactive conformation TGFBR1, the TGF-beta type I serine/threonine kinase receptor, preventing TGF-beta receptor activation in absence of ligand. Recruits SMAD7 to ACVR1B which prevents the association of SMAD2 and SMAD3 with the activin receptor complex, thereby blocking the activin signal. May modulate the RYR1 calcium channel activity. PPIases accelerate the folding of proteins. It catalyzes the cis-trans isomerization of proline imidic peptide bonds in oligop
   1381..1433    +  misc_feature   MCS: multiple cloning site
   1455..1844    +  CDS            GYPA (fragment): GLPA_HUMAN - Also known as GPA. Experimental evidence at protein level: Swiss-Prot protein existence level 1. Glycophorin A is the major intrinsic membrane protein of the erythrocyte. The N-terminal glycosylated segment, which lies outside the erythrocyte membrane, has MN blood group receptors. Appears to be important for the function of SLC4A1 and is required for high activity of SLC4A1. May be involved in translocation of SLC4A1 to the plasma membrane. Is a receptor for influenza virus. Is a receptor for Plasmodium falciparum erythrocyte-binding antigen 175 (EBA-175); binding of EBA-175 is d
   1983..2666    +  CDS            CyOFP1: CyOFP1 is a basic (constitutively fluorescent) long stokes shift fluorescent protein published in 2016, derived from Entacmaea quadricolor. It is reported to be a very rapidly-maturing monomer with moderate acid sensitivity.
   2720..2831    +  polyA_signal   bGH poly(A) signal: bovine growth hormone polyadenylation signal
   2948..2969    +  promoter       SV40 promoter (fragment): SV40 enhancer and early promoter
   2990..3418    +  rep_origin     f1 ori (sequence partly withheld): f1 bacteriophage origin of replication; arrow indicates direction of (+) strand synthesis
   3423..3445    +  promoter       SV40 promoter (fragment): SV40 enhancer and early promoter
   3446..3637    +  promoter       SV40 promoter: SV40 early promoter
   3664..3762    +  CDS            ble (fragment): BLE_KLEPN - Experimental evidence at protein level: Swiss-Prot protein existence level 1. Binding protein with a strong affinity to the bleomycin family of antibiotics. Binds to CL990; an antimitotic-antibiotic compound. From Klebsiella pneumoniae.
   3757..3878    +  polyA_signal   SV40 poly(A) signal: SV40 polyadenylation signal
   3951..3967    -  protein_bind   lac operator: The lac repressor binds to the lac operator to inhibit transcription in E. coli. This inhibition can be relieved by adding lactose or isopropyl-β-D-thiogalactopyranoside (IPTG). lac repressor encoded by lacI
   3975..4005    -  promoter       lac promoter: promoter for the E. coli lac operon
   4020..4041    -  protein_bind   CAP binding site: CAP binding activates transcription in the presence of cAMP. E. coli catabolite activator protein
   4054..4146    -  CDS            lacI (fragment): lac repressor; lacI; The lac repressor binds to the lac operator to inhibit transcription in E. coli. This inhibition can be relieved by adding lactose or isopropyl-β-D-thiogalactopyranoside (IPTG).
   4329..4917    -  rep_origin     ori: high-copy-number ColE1/pMB1/pBR322/pUC origin of replication
   5088..5948    -  CDS            AmpR: β-lactamase; bla; confers resistance to ampicillin, carbenicillin, and related antibiotics
   5949..6053    -  promoter       AmpR promoter: bla
>Addgene plasmid #222890 | L2131-FKBP-GPA-114-10-CyOFP1 | addgene full sequence | sequence record 440190 | Addgene NGS Result
CGGGAGATCTCCCGATCCCCTATGGTGCACTCTCAGTACAATCTGCTCTGATGCCGCATAGTTAAGCCAG
TATCTGCTCCCTGCTTGTGTGTTGGAGGTCGCTGAGTAGTGCGCGAGCAAAATTTAAGCTACAACAAGGC
AAGGCTTGACCGACAATTGCATGAAGAATCTGCTTAGGGTTAGGCGTTTTGCGCTGCTTCGCGATGTACG
GGCCAGATATACGCGTTGACATTGATTATTGACTAGTTATTAATAGTAATCAATTACGGGGTCATTAGTT
CATAGCCCATATATGGAGTTCCGCGTTACATAACTTACGGTAAATGGCCCGCCTGGCTGACCGCCCAACG
ACCCCCGCCCATTGACGTCAATAATGACGTATGTTCCCATAGTAACGCCAATAGGGACTTTCCATTGACG
TCAATGGGTGGAGTATTTACGGTAAACTGCCCACTTGGCAGTACATCAAGTGTATCATATGCCAAGTACG
CCCCCTATTGACGTCAATGACGGTAAATGGCCCGCCTGGCATTATGCCCAGTACATGACCTTATGGGACT
TTCCTACTTGGCAGTACATCTACGTATTAGTCATCGCTATTACCATGGTGATGCGGTTTTGGCAGTACAT
CAATGGGCGTGGATAGCGGTTTGACTCACGGGGATTTCCAAGTCTCCACCCCATTGACGTCAATGGGAGT
TTGTTTTGGCACCAAAATCAACGGGACTTTCCAAAATGTCGTAACAACTCCGCCCCATTGACGCAAATGG
GCGGTAGGCGTGTACGGTGGGAGGTCTATATAAGCAGAGCTCTCTGGCTAACTAGAGAACCCACTGCTTA
CTGGCTTATCGAAATTAATACGACTCACTATAGGGAGTCCCAAGCTGGCTAGCGCCACCATGTATGGAAA
AATAATCTTTGTATTACTATTGTCAGAAATTGTGAGCATATCAGCAGAGCAGAAACTCATCTCAGAAGAG
GATCTGGGCGCGCCTATGGGAGTGCAGGTGGAAACCATCTCCCCAGGAGACGGGCGCACCTTCCCCAAGC
GCGGCCAGACCTGCGTGGTGCACTACACCGGGATGCTTGAAGATGGAAAGAAATTTGATTCCTCCCGGGA
CAGAAACAAGCCCTTTAAGTTTATGCTAGGCAAGCAGGAGGTGATCCGAGGCTGGGAAGAAGGGGTTGCC
CAGATGAGTGTGGGTCAGAGAGCCAAACTGACTATATCTCCAGATTATGCCTATGGTGCCACTGGGCACC
CAGGCATCATCCCACCACATGCCACTCTCGTCTTCGATGTGGAGCTTCTAAAACTGGAAAGTGCTGGTGG
TAGTGCTGGTGGTAGTGCTGGTGGTAGTGCTGGTGGTAGTGCTGGTGGTCCTCGAGCTCAAGCTTCGAAT
TCTGCAGTCGACGGTACCGCGGGCCCGGGATCCACCGGATCTAGAACCGGTTTAAGTACCACTGAGGTGG
CAATGCACACTTCAACCTCTTCTTCAGTCACAAAGAGTTACATCTCATCACAGACAAATGATACGCACAA
ACGGGACACATATGCAGCCACTCCTAGAGCTCATGAAGTTTCAGAAATTTCTGTTAGAACTGTTTACCCT
CCAGAAGAGGAAACCGGAGAAAGGGTACAACTTGCCCATCATTTCTCTGAACCAGAGATAACACTCATTA
TTTTTGGGGTGATGGCTGGTGTTATTGGAACGATCCTCTTAATTTCTTACGGTATTCGCCGACTGATAAA
GAAAAGCCCATCTGATGTAAAACCTCTCCCCTCACCTGACACAGACGTGCCTTTAAGTTCTGTTGAAATA
GAAAATCCAGAGACAAGTGATCAATTAATTAAGGGCGGCAGCGGCGGCTCCGGTGGATCTGGCGGTGGAA
GCGGAGGTTCTGGTGGTTCTGGCGTGACAGGCTACCGGCTGTTCGAGGAAATCCTGGGCGCCGGTGGTTC
TGGGGGGAGTGGGGGTTCAGGCGAGCTGATCAAAGAAAACATGCGGAGCAAGCTGTACCTGGAAGGCAGC
GTGAACGGCCACCAGTTCAAGTGTACACACGAAGGCGAGGGCAAGCCCTACGAAGGCAAGCAGACCAACC
GGATTAAGGTGGTGGAAGGCGGCCCTCTGCCTTTCGCCTTTGATATCCTGGCCACACACTTTATGTACGG
CAGCAAGGTGTTCATCAAGTACCCCGCCGACCTGCCTGACTACTTCAAGCAGAGCTTCCCCGAGGGCTTC
ACCTGGGAGCGAGTGATGGTGTTTGAGGACGGCGGAGTGCTGACCGCCACACAGGATACTTCTCTGCAGG
ACGGCGAGCTGATCTACAACGTGAAAGTGCGGGGCGTGAACTTCCCCGCCAATGGACCTGTGATGCAGAA
GAAAACCCTCGGCTGGGAGCCCAGCACCGAGACAATGTATCCAGCCGATGGCGGCCTCGAGGGCAGATGT
GATAAGGCCCTGAAACTCGTCGGCGGAGGCCATCTGCACGTGAACTTTAAGACCACCTACAAGAGCAAGA
AACCCGTGAAGATGCCCGGCGTGCACTACGTGGACAGACGGCTGGAAAGAATCAAAGAGGCCGACAACGA
GACATACGTGGAACAGTACGAGCACGCCGTGGCCAGATACAGCAATCTCGGAGGCGGAATGGACGAGCTG
TACAAATGAGCGGCCGCTCGAGTCTAGAGGGCCCGTTTAAACCCGCTGATCAGCCTCGACTGTGCCTTCT
AGTTGCCAGCCATCTGTTGTTTGCCCCTCCCCCGTGCCTTCCTTGACCCTGGAAGGTGCCACTCCCACTG
TCCTTTCCTAATAAAATGAGGAAATTGCATCGCATTGTCTGAGTAGGTGTCATTCTATTCTGGGGGGTGG
GGTGGGGCAGGACAGCAAGGGGGAGGATTGGGAAGTCAATAGCAGGCATGCTGGGGATGCGGTGGGCTCT
ATGGCTTCTGAGGCGGAAAGAACCAGCTGGGGCTCTAGGGGGTATCCCC
[124 nt withheld, positions 2990-3113]
C
[91 nt withheld, positions 3115-3205]
A
[49 nt withheld, positions 3207-3255]
CCTTTGACGTTGGAGTCCACGTTCTTT
[37 nt withheld, positions 3283-3319]
ACCCTATCTCGGTCTATTCTTTTGATTTATAAGGGATTTTGCCGATTTCGGCCTATTGGTTAAAAAATGA
GCTGATTTAACAAAAATTTAACGCGAATTAATTCTGTGGAATGTGTGTCAGTTAGGCTCAATTAGTCAGC
AACCATAGTCCCGCCCCTAACTCCGCCCATCCCGCCCCTAACTCCGCCCAGTTCCGCCCATTCTCCGCCC
CATGGCTGACTAATTTTTTTTATTTATGCAGAGGCCGAGGCCGCCTCTGCCTCTGAGCTATTCCAGAAGT
AGTGAGGAGGCTTTTTTGGAGGCCTAGGCTTTTGCAAAAAGCTCCCGGGAGCTTGTATATCCATTTTCGG
AGGTTGGGCTTCGGAATCGTTTTCCGGGACGCCGGCTGGATGATCCTCCAGCGCGGGGATCTCATGCTGG
AGTTCTTCGCCCACCCCAACTTGTTTATTGCAGCTTATAATGGTTACAAATAAAGCAATAGCATCACAAA
TTTCACAAATAAAGCATTTTTTTCACTGCATTCTAGTTGTGGTTTGTCCAAACTCATCAATGTATCTTAT
CATGTCTGTATACCGTCGACCTCTAGCTAGAGCTTGGCGTAATCATGGTCATAGCTGTTTCCTGTGTGAA
ATTGTTATCCGCTCACAATTCCACACAACATACGAGCCGGAAGCATAAAGTGTAAAGCCTGGGGTGCCTA
ATGAGTGAGCTAACTCACATTAATTGCGTTGCGCTCACTGCCCGCTTTCCAGTCGGGAAACCTGTCGTGC
CAGCTGCATTAATGAATCGGCCAACGCGCGGGGAGAGGCGGTTTGCGTATTGGGCGCTCTTCCGCTTCCT
CGCTCACTGACTCGCTGCGCTCGGTCGTTCGGCTGCGGCGAGCGGTATCAGCTCACTCAAAGGCGGTAAT
ACGGTTATCCACAGAATCAGGGGATAACGCAGGAAAGAACATGTGAGCAAAAGGCCAGCAAAAGGCCAGG
AACCGTAAAAAGGCCGCGTTGCTGGCGTTTTTCCATAGGCTCCGCCCCCCTGACGAGCATCACAAAAATC
GACGCTCAAGTCAGAGGTGGCGAAACCCGACAGGACTATAAAGATACCAGGCGTTTCCCCCTGGAAGCTC
CCTCGTGCGCTCTCCTGTTCCGACCCTGCCGCTTACCGGATACCTGTCCGCCTTTCTCCCTTCGGGAAGC
GTGGCGCTTTCTCATAGCTCACGCTGTAGGTATCTCAGTTCGGTGTAGGTCGTTCGCTCCAAGCTGGGCT
GTGTGCACGAACCCCCCGTTCAGCCCGACCGCTGCGCCTTATCCGGTAACTATCGTCTTGAGTCCAACCC
GGTAAGACACGACTTATCGCCACTGGCAGCAGCCACTGGTAACAGGATTAGCAGAGCGAGGTATGTAGGC
GGTGCTACAGAGTTCTTGAAGTGGTGGCCTAACTACGGCTACACTAGAAGAACAGTATTTGGTATCTGCG
CTCTGCTGAAGCCAGTTACCTTCGGAAAAAGAGTTGGTAGCTCTTGATCCGGCAAACAAACCACCGCTGG
TAGCGGTGGTTTTTTTGTTTGCAAGCAGCAGATTACGCGCAGAAAAAAAGGATCTCAAGAAGATCCTTTG
ATCTTTTCTACGGGGTCTGACGCTCAGTGGAACGAAAACTCACGTTAAGGGATTTTGGTCATGAGATTAT
CAAAAAGGATCTTCACCTAGATCCTTTTAAATTAAAAATGAAGTTTTAAATCAATCTAAAGTATATATGA
GTAAACTTGGTCTGACAGTTACCAATGCTTAATCAGTGAGGCACCTATCTCAGCGATCTGTCTATTTCGT
TCATCCATAGTTGCCTGACTCCCCGTCGTGTAGATAACTACGATACGGGAGGGCTTACCATCTGGCCCCA
GTGCTGCAATGATACCGCGAGATCCACGCTCACCGGCTCCAGATTTATCAGCAATAAACCAGCCAGCCGG
AAGGGCCGAGCGCAGAAGTGGTCCTGCAACTTTATCCGCCTCCATCCAGTCTATTAATTGTTGCCGGGAA
GCTAGAGTAAGTAGTTCGCCAGTTAATAGTTTGCGCAACGTTGTTGCCATTGCTACAGGCATCGTGGTGT
CACGCTCGTCGTTTGGTATGGCTTCATTCAGCTCCGGTTCCCAACGATCAAGGCGAGTTACATGATCCCC
CATGTTGTGCAAAAAAGCGGTTAGCTCCTTCGGTCCTCCGATCGTTGTCAGAAGTAAGTTGGCCGCAGTG
TTATCACTCATGGTTATGGCAGCACTGCATAATTCTCTTACTGTCATGCCATCCGTAAGATGCTTTTCTG
TGACTGGTGAGTACTCAACCAAGTCATTCTGAGAATAGTGTATGCGGCGACCGAGTTGCTCTTGCCCGGC
GTCAATACGGGATAATACCGCGCCACATAGCAGAACTTTAAAAGTGCTCATCATTGGAAAACGTTCTTCG
GGGCGAAAACTCTCAAGGATCTTACCGCTGTTGAGATCCAGTTCGATGTAACCCACTCGTGCACCCAACT
GATCTTCAGCATCTTTTACTTTCACCAGCGTTTCTGGGTGAGCAAAAACAGGAAGGCAAAATGCCGCAAA
AAAGGGAATAAGGGCGACACGGAAATGTTGAATACTCATACTCTTCCTTTTTCAATATTATTGAAGCATT
TATCAGGGTTATTGTCTCATGAGCGGATACATATTTGAATGTATTTAGAAAAATAAACAAATAGGGGTTC
CGCGCACATTTCCCCGAAAAGTGCCACCTGACGTCGACGGAT
